Addgene plasmid #144920: TFORF3444
Purpose: Lentiviral vector for overexpressing transcription factor ORFs with unique 24-bp barcodes. Barcodes facilitate identification of transcription factors in pooled screens.
Depositing lab: Feng Zhang. Depositing organization: Broad Institute. Publication: A transcription factor atlas of directed differentiation. Joung J, Ma S, Tay T, Geiger-Schuller KR, Kirchgatterer PC, Verdine VK, Guo B, Arias-Garcia MA, Allen WE, Singh A, Kuksenko O, Abudayyeh OO, Gootenberg JS, Fu Z, Macrae RK, Buenrostro JD, Regev A, Zhang F. Cell. 2023 Jan 5;186(1):209-229.e26. doi: 10.1016/j.cell.2022.11.026. PubMed 36608654.
Backbone
  Vector backbone: pLX_TRC317
  Backbone manufacturer: Broad Institute Genetic Perturbation Platform
  Backbone size w/o insert (bp): 8264
  Vector type: Mammalian Expression, Lentiviral
  Selectable markers: Puromycin
Growth in bacteria
  Bacterial resistance: Ampicillin, 100 μg/mL
  Growth temperature: 37°C
  Growth strain: NEB Stable
  Copy number: High Copy
Gene/Insert
  Gene/Insert name: KCNIP2
  Species: H. sapiens (human)
  Insert size (bp): 962
  Entrez Gene: KCNIP2 (a.k.a. KCHIP2)
  Promoter: EF1a
  Tag / fusion protein: V5 (C terminal on insert)
  Cloning method: Gateway Cloning
  Sequencing primers: 5′ GGGTGGAGACTGAAGTTAGGCCAG; 3′ CACATAGCGTAAAAGGAGCAACATAG
Resource information
  A portion of this plasmid was derived from a plasmid made by: Broad Institute Genetic Perturbation Platform
Terms and licenses: Academic/Nonprofit Terms; Industry Terms: Not Available to Industry
Depositor comments: NM_173192.2 Please test multiple small colonies in case of plasmid recombination. To make this collection available in a timely manner, a portion of this collection was not fully sequenced by Addgene. If an Addgene verified full plasmid sequence is not available, please contact us prior to placing an order to request the full sequence.
How to cite: TFORF3444 was a gift from Feng Zhang (Addgene plasmid # 144920 ; http://n2t.net/addgene:144920 ; RRID:Addgene_144920)
