[The description below was written by a language model from this plasmid's Addgene catalogue record and pLannotate feature annotations shown in this document.]
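Description:
TFORF3444 is a lentiviral mammalian expression plasmid built on the pLX_TRC317 backbone, one member of a barcoded library of transcription factor open reading frames. It is propagated in E. coli through a high-copy ColE1/pUC-type origin with ampicillin resistance (AmpR), and the backbone also carries an f1 origin plus residual lac, T3 and T7 cloning-vector elements. The viral portion has a third-generation, self-inactivating layout: an RSV promoter drives a truncated HIV-1 5' LTR, followed by the Ψ packaging signal with a gag fragment, the RRE for Rev-dependent export of the genomic RNA, a cPPT/CTS, a WPRE and a ΔU3 3' LTR, with an SV40 polyadenylation signal downstream. The depositor notes that the plasmid can recombine, a common concern for LTR-containing vectors.

Two expression units sit between the LTRs. An SV40 early promoter/origin region lies upstream of the puromycin N-acetyltransferase gene, allowing selection of transduced cells. Downstream, the EF-1α promoter drives human KCNIP2 (KCHIP2; depositor reference NM_173192.2), a calcium-dependent regulatory subunit of Kv4-type potassium channels. The ORF was inserted by Gateway cloning and is flanked by attB1 and attB2 sites, followed by a C-terminal V5 epitope tag for detection. According to the record, each construct in the collection carries a unique 24-bp barcode, though this is not annotated in the feature table. A short U6 promoter fragment between the V5 tag and WPRE is annotated, but its role is not stated. The vector is intended for constitutive overexpression of the ORF, with the barcode identifying which ORF is present in cells from pooled screens such as directed differentiation studies.
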