Features (pLannotate 1.2.2; 34 found; start..end, strand, type, name):
      5..231     +  promoter       RSV promoter: Rous sarcoma virus enhancer/promoter
    232..412     +  LTR            5' LTR (truncated): truncated 5' long terminal repeat (LTR) from HIV-1
    459..584     +  misc_feature   HIV-1 Ψ: packaging signal of human immunodeficiency virus type 1
    568..931     +  CDS            HIV-1 gag (fragment): gag protein from human immunodeficiency virus 1; gag
   1077..1310    +  misc_feature   RRE: The Rev response element (RRE) of HIV-1 allows for Rev-dependent mRNA export from the nucleus to the cytoplasm.
   1687..1713    +  CDS            Rev (fragment): human immunodeficiency virus 1 (HIV-1) Rev protein; rev; enhances nuclear export of unspliced and incompletely spliced viral mRNAs
   1720..1743    +  promoter       SV40 promoter (fragment): SV40 early promoter
   1744..1815    +  promoter       SV40 promoter (fragment): SV40 enhancer and early promoter
   1839..1974    +  rep_origin     SV40 ori: SV40 origin of replication
   2020..2616    +  CDS            PuroR (fragment): puromycin N-acetyltransferase; pac from Streptomyces; confers resistance to puromycin
   2665..2782    +  misc_feature   cPPT/CTS: central polypurine tract and central termination sequence of HIV-1
   2847..2913    +  CDS            small t antigen (fragment): SV40 (simian virus 40) small t antigen
   2920..4098    +  promoter       EF-1α promoter: strong constitutive promoter for human elongation factor EF-1α
   4119..4136    +  protein_bind   attB1 (fragment): mutant version of attB; core recombination site for the Gateway® BP reaction BP Clonase™
   4142..4897    +  CDS            KCNIP2 (fragment): KCIP2_HUMAN - Also known as KCHIP2. Experimental evidence at protein level: Swiss-Prot protein existence level 1. Regulatory subunit of Kv4/D (Shal)-type voltage-gated rapidly inactivating A-type potassium channels. Modulates channel density, inactivation kinetics and rate of recovery from inactivation in a calcium-dependent and isoform-specific manner. In vitro, modulates KCND2/Kv4.2 and KCND3/Kv4.3 currents. Involved in KCND2 and KCND3 trafficking to the cell surface. May be required for the expression of I(To) currents in the heart (By similarity). From Homo sapiens (Human).
   4899..4923    -  protein_bind   attB2: mutant version of attB; recombination site for the Gateway® BP reaction BP Clonase™
   4931..4972    +  CDS            V5 tag: epitope tag from simian virus 5
   4988..5041    +  promoter       U6 promoter (fragment): RNA polymerase III promoter for human U6 snRNA
   5083..5671    +  misc_feature   WPRE: woodchuck hepatitis virus posttranscriptional regulatory element
   5722..5741    +  misc_feature   cPPT/CTS (fragment): central polypurine tract and central termination sequence of HIV-1
   5743..5976    +  LTR            3' LTR (ΔU3): self-inactivating 3' long terminal repeat (LTR) from HIV-1
   6054..6175    +  polyA_signal   SV40 poly(A) signal: SV40 polyadenylation signal
   6215..6350    +  rep_origin     SV40 ori: SV40 origin of replication
   6371..6389    -  promoter       T7 promoter: promoter for bacteriophage T7 RNA polymerase
   6397..6552    +  CDS            lacZα (fragment): LacZα fragment of β-galactosidase; lacZ fragment
   6557..6985    +  rep_origin     f1 ori (sequence partly withheld): f1 bacteriophage origin of replication; arrow indicates direction of (+) strand synthesis
   7038..7142    +  promoter       AmpR promoter: bla
   7143..8003    +  CDS            AmpR: β-lactamase; bla; confers resistance to ampicillin, carbenicillin, and related antibiotics
   8174..8762    +  rep_origin     ori: high-copy-number ColE1/pMB1/pBR322/pUC origin of replication
   8945..9037    +  CDS            lacI (fragment): lac repressor; lacI; The lac repressor binds to the lac operator to inhibit transcription in E. coli. This inhibition can be relieved by adding lactose or isopropyl-β-D-thiogalactopyranoside (IPTG).
   9050..9071    +  protein_bind   CAP binding site: CAP binding activates transcription in the presence of cAMP. E. coli catabolite activator protein
   9086..9116    +  promoter       lac promoter: promoter for the E. coli lac operon
   9124..9140    +  protein_bind   lac operator: The lac repressor binds to the lac operator to inhibit transcription in E. coli. This inhibition can be relieved by adding lactose or isopropyl-β-D-thiogalactopyranoside (IPTG). lac repressor encoded by lacI
   9185..9203    +  promoter       T3 promoter: promoter for bacteriophage T3 RNA polymerase
>Addgene plasmid #144920 | TFORF3444 | addgene full sequence | sequence record 404486 | Addgene NGS Result
TTAATGTAGTCTTATGCAATACTCTTGTAGTCTTGCAACATGGTAACGATGAGTTAGCAACATGCCTTAC
AAGGAGAGAAAAAGCACCGTGCATGCCGATTGGTGGAAGTAAGGTGGTACGATCGTGCCTTATTAGGAAG
GCAACAGACGGGTCTGACATGGATTGGACGAACCACTGAATTGCCGCATTGCAGAGATATTGTATTTAAG
TGCCTAGCTCGATACATAAACGGGTCTCTCTGGTTAGACCAGATCTGAGCCTGGGAGCTCTCTGGCTAAC
TAGGGAACCCACTGCTTAAGCCTCAATAAAGCTTGCCTTGAGTGCTTCAAGTAGTGTGTGCCCGTCTGTT
GTGTGACTCTGGTAACTAGAGATCCCTCAGACCCTTTTAGTCAGTGTGGAAAATCTCTAGCAGTGGCGCC
CGAACAGGGACTTGAAAGCGAAAGGGAAACCAGAGGAGCTCTCTCGACGCAGGACTCGGCTTGCTGAAGC
GCGCACGGCAAGAGGCGAGGGGCGGCGACTGGTGAGTACGCCAAAAATTTTGACTAGCGGAGGCTAGAAG
GAGAGAGATGGGTGCGAGAGCGTCAGTATTAAGCGGGGGAGAATTAGATCGCGATGGGAAAAAATTCGGT
TAAGGCCAGGGGGAAAGAAAAAATATAAATTAAAACATATAGTATGGGCAAGCAGGGAGCTAGAACGATT
CGCAGTTAATCCTGGCCTGTTAGAAACATCAGAAGGCTGTAGACAAATACTGGGACAGCTACAACCATCC
CTTCAGACAGGATCAGAAGAACTTAGATCATTATATAATACAGTAGCAACCCTCTATTGTGTGCATCAAA
GGATAGAGATAAAAGACACCAAGGAAGCTTTAGACAAGATAGAGGAAGAGCAAAACAAAAGTAAGACCAC
CGCACAGCAAGCGGCCGCTGATCTTCAGACCTGGAGGAGGAGATATGAGGGACAATTGGAGAAGTGAATT
ATATAAATATAAAGTAGTAAAAATTGAACCATTAGGAGTAGCACCCACCAAGGCAAAGAGAAGAGTGGTG
CAGAGAGAAAAAAGAGCAGTGGGAATAGGAGCTTTGTTCCTTGGGTTCTTGGGAGCAGCAGGAAGCACTA
TGGGCGCAGCGTCAATGACGCTGACGGTACAGGCCAGACAATTATTGTCTGGTATAGTGCAGCAGCAGAA
CAATTTGCTGAGGGCTATTGAGGCGCAACAGCATCTGTTGCAACTCACAGTCTGGGGCATCAAGCAGCTC
CAGGCAAGAATCCTGGCTGTGGAAAGATACCTAAAGGATCAACAGCTCCTGGGGATTTGGGGTTGCTCTG
GAAAACTCATTTGCACCACTGCTGTGCCTTGGAATGCTAGTTGGAGTAATAAATCTCTGGAACAGATTTG
GAATCACACGACCTGGATGGAGTGGGACAGAGAAATTAACAATTACACAAGCTTAATACACTCCTTAATT
GAAGAATCGCAAAACCAGCAAGAAAAGAATGAACAAGAATTATTGGAATTAGATAAATGGGCAAGTTTGT
GGAATTGGTTTAACATAACAAATTGGCTGTGGTATATAAAATTATTCATAATGATAGTAGGAGGCTTGGT
AGGTTTAAGAATAGTTTTTGCTGTACTTTCTATAGTGAATAGAGTTAGGCAGGGATATTCACCATTATCG
TTTCAGACCCACCTCCCAACCCCGAGGGGACCCATGCATTGCATCTCAATTAGTCAGCAACCAGGTGTGG
AAAGTCCCCAGGCTCCCCAGCAGGCAGAAGTATGCAAAGCATGCGTCTCAATTAGTCAGCAACCATAGTC
CCGCCCCTAACTCCGCCCATCCCGCCCCTAACTCCGCCCAGTTCCGCCCATTCTCCGCCCCATGGCTGAC
TAATTTTTTTTATTTATGCAGAGGCCGAGGCCGCCTCGGCCTCTGAGCTATTCCAGAAGTAGTGAGGAGG
CTTTTTTGGAGGCCTAGGCTTTTGCAAAAAGCTTTCTAGAGGTACCACCGGAGCTTACCATGACCGAGTA
CAAGCCCACGGTGCGCCTCGCCACCCGCGACGACGTCCCCAGGGCCGTACGCACCCTCGCCGCCGCGTTC
GCCGACTACCCCGCCACGCGCCACACCGTCGATCCGGACCGCCACATCGAGCGGGTCACCGAGCTGCAAG
AACTCTTCCTCACGCGCGTCGGGCTCGACATCGGCAAGGTGTGGGTCGCGGACGACGGCGCCGCCGTGGC
GGTCTGGACCACGCCGGAGAGCGTCGAAGCGGGGGCGGTGTTCGCCGAGATCGGCCCGCGCATGGCCGAG
TTGAGCGGTTCCCGGCTGGCCGCGCAGCAACAGATGGAAGGCCTCCTGGCGCCGCACCGGCCCAAGGAGC
CCGCGTGGTTCCTGGCCACCGTCGGCGTCTCGCCCGACCACCAGGGCAAGGGTCTGGGCAGCGCCGTCGT
GCTCCCCGGAGTGGAGGCGGCCGAGCGCGCCGGGGTGCCCGCCTTCCTGGAGACCTCCGCGCCCCGCAAC
CTCCCCTTCTACGAGCGGCTCGGCTTCACCGTCACCGCCGACGTCGAGGTGCCCGAAGGACCGCGCACCT
GGTGCATGACCCGCAAGCCCGGTGCCAGTTAACGAATTCTAGATCTTGAGACAAATGGCAGTATTCATCC
ACAATTTTAAAAGAAAAGGGGGGATTGGGGGGTACAGTGCAGGGGAAAGAATAGTAGACATAATAGCAAC
AGACATACAAACTAAAGAATTACAAAAACAAATTACAAAAATTCAAAATTTTCGGGTTTATTACAGGGAC
AGCAGAGATCCACTTTGGCGCCGGCTCGAGGCCTGCAGGTGCAAAGATGGATAAAGTTTTAAACAGAGAG
GAATCTTTGCAGCTAATGGACCTTCTAGGTCTTGAAAGGAGTGGGAATTGGCTCCGGTGCCCGTCAGTGG
GCAGAGCGCACATCGCCCACAGTCCCCGAGAAGTTGGGGGGAGGGGTCGGCAATTGAACCGGTGCCTAGA
GAAGGTGGCGCGGGGTAAACTGGGAAAGTGATGTCGTGTACTGGCTCCGCCTTTTTCCCGAGGGTGGGGG
AGAACCGTATATAAGTGCAGTAGTCGCCGTGAACGTTCTTTTTCGCAACGGGTTTGCCGCCAGAACACAG
GTAAGTGCCGTGTGTGGTTCCCGCGGGCCTGGCCTCTTTACGGGTTATGGCCCTTGCGTGCCTTGAATTA
CTTCCACCTGGCTGCAGTACGTGATTCTTGATCCCGAGCTTCGGGTTGGAAGTGGGTGGGAGAGTTCGAG
GCCTTGCGCTTAAGGAGCCCCTTCGCCTCGTGCTTGAGTTGAGGCCTGGCCTGGGCGCTGGGGCCGCCGC
GTGCGAATCTGGTGGCACCTTCGCGCCTGTCTCGCTGCTTTCGATAAGTCTCTAGCCATTTAAAATTTTT
GATGACCTGCTGCGACGCTTTTTTTCTGGCAAGATAGTCTTGTAAATGCGGGCCAAGATCTGCACACTGG
TATTTCGGTTTTTGGGGCCGCGGGCGGCGACGGGGCCCGTGCGTCCCAGCGCACATGTTCGGCGAGGCGG
GGCCTGCGAGCGCGGCCACCGAGAATCGGACGGGGGTAGTCTCAAGCTGGCCGGCCTGCTCTGGTGCCTG
GCCTCGCGCCGCCGTGTATCGCCCCGCCCTGGGCGGCAAGGCTGGCCCGGTCGGCACCAGTTGCGTGAGC
GGAAAGATGGCCGCTTCCCGGCCCTGCTGCAGGGAGCTCAAAATGGAGGACGCGGCGCTCGGGAGAGCGG
GCGGGTGAGTCACCCACACAAAGGAAAAGGGCCTTTCCGTCCTCAGCCGTCGCTTCATGTGACTCCACGG
AGTACCGGGCGCCGTCCAGGCACCTCGATTAGTTCTCGAGCTTTTGGAGTACGTCGTCTTTAGGTTGGGG
GGAGGGGTTTTATGCGATGGAGTTTCCCCACACTGAGTGGGTGGAGACTGAAGTTAGGCCAGCTTGGCAC
TTGATGTAATTCTCCTTGGAATTTGCCCTTTTTGAGTTTGGATCTTGGTTCATTCTCAAGCCTCAGACAG
TGGTTCAAAGTTTTTTTCTTCCATTTCAGGTGTCGTGAGGCTAGCATCGATTGATCAACAAGTTTGTACA
AAAAAGTTGGCATGCGGGGCCAGGGCCGCAAGGAGAGTTTGTCCGATTCCCGAGACCTGGACGGCTCCTA
CGACCAGCTCACGGGCCACCCTCCAGGGCCCACTAAAAAAGCGCTGAAGCAGCGATTCCTCAAGCTGCTG
CCGTGCTGCGGGCCCCAAGCCCTGCCCTCAGTCAGTGAAAACAGCGTGGACGATGAATTTGAATTGTCCA
CCGTGTGTCACCGGCCTGAGGGTCTGGAGCAGCTGCAGGAGCAAACCAAATTCACGCGCAAGGAGTTGCA
GGTCCTGTACCGGGGCTTCAAGAACGAATGTCCCAGCGGAATTGTCAATGAGGAGAACTTCAAGCAGATT
TACTCCCAGTTCTTTCCTCAAGGAGACTCCAGCACCTATGCCACTTTTCTCTTCAATGCCTTTGACACCA
ACCATGATGGCTCGGTCAGTTTTGAGGACTTTGTGGCTGGTTTGTCCGTGATTCTTCGGGGAACTGTAGA
TGACAGGCTTAATTGGGCCTTCAACCTGTATGACCTTAACAAGGACGGCTGCATCACCAAGGAGGAAATG
CTTGACATCATGAAGTCCATCTATGACATGATGGGCAAGTACACGTACCCTGCACTCCGGGAGGAGGCCC
CAAGGGAACACGTGGAGAGCTTCTTCCAGAAGATGGACAGAAACAAGGATGGTGTGGTGACCATTGAGGA
ATTCATTGAGTCTTGTCAAAAGGATGAGAACATCATGAGGTCCATGCAGCTCTTTGACAATGTCATCTAC
CCAACTTTCTTGTACAAAGTGGTTGATATCGGTAAGCCTATCCCTAACCCTCTCCTCGGTCTCGATTCTA
CGTAGTAATGAACTAGTCCGTAACTTGAAAGTATTTCGATTTCTTGGCTTTATATATCTTGTGGAAAGGA
CGATCCACACCAAATTTCAATAGGCGCACGCGTTAAGTCGACAATCAACCTCTGGATTACAAAATTTGTG
AAAGATTGACTGGTATTCTTAACTATGTTGCTCCTTTTACGCTATGTGGATACGCTGCTTTAATGCCTTT
GTATCATGCTATTGCTTCCCGTATGGCTTTCATTTTCTCCTCCTTGTATAAATCCTGGTTGCTGTCTCTT
TATGAGGAGTTGTGGCCCGTTGTCAGGCAACGTGGCGTGGTGTGCACTGTGTTTGCTGACGCAACCCCCA
CTGGTTGGGGCATTGCCACCACCTGTCAGCTCCTTTCCGGGACTTTCGCTTTCCCCCTCCCTATTGCCAC
GGCGGAACTCATCGCCGCCTGCCTTGCCCGCTGCTGGACAGGGGCTCGGCTGTTGGGCACTGACAATTCC
GTGGTGTTGTCGGGGAAATCATCGTCCTTTCCTTGGCTGCTCGCCTGTGTTGCCACCTGGATTCTGCGCG
GGACGTCCTTCTGCTACGTCCCTTCGGCCCTCAATCCAGCGGACCTTCCTTCCCGCGGCCTGCTGCCGGC
TCTGCGGCCTCTTCCGCGTCTTCGCCTTCGCCCTCAGACGAGTCGGATCTCCCTTTGGGCCGCCTCCCCG
CGTCGACTTTAAGACCAATGACTTACAAGGCAGCTGTAGATCTTAGCCACTTTTTAAAAGAAAAGGGGGG
ACTGGAAGGGCTAATTCACTCCCAACGAAGACAAGATCTGCTTTTTGCTTGTACTGGGTCTCTCTGGTTA
GACCAGATCTGAGCCTGGGAGCTCTCTGGCTAACTAGGGAACCCACTGCTTAAGCCTCAATAAAGCTTGC
CTTGAGTGCTTCAAGTAGTGTGTGCCCGTCTGTTGTGTGACTCTGGTAACTAGAGATCCCTCAGACCCTT
TTAGTCAGTGTGGAAAATCTCTAGCAGTACGTATAGTAGTTCATGTCATCTTATTATTCAGTATTTATAA
CTTGCAAAGAAATGAATATCAGAGAGTGAGAGGAACTTGTTTATTGCAGCTTATAATGGTTACAAATAAA
GCAATAGCATCACAAATTTCACAAATAAAGCATTTTTTTCACTGCATTCTAGTTGTGGTTTGTCCAAACT
CATCAATGTATCTTATCATGTCTGGCTCTAGCTATCCCGCCCCTAACTCCGCCCATCCCGCCCCTAACTC
CGCCCAGTTCCGCCCATTCTCCGCCCCATGGCTGACTAATTTTTTTTATTTATGCAGAGGCCGAGGCCGC
CTCGGCCTCTGAGCTATTCCAGAAGTAGTGAGGAGGCTTTTTTGGAGGCCTAGGGACGTACCCAATTCGC
CCTATAGTGAGTCGTATTACGCGCGCTCACTGGCCGTCGTTTTACAACGTCGTGACTGGGAAAACCCTGG
CGTTACCCAACTTAATCGCCTTGCAGCACATCCCCCTTTCGCCAGCTGGCGTAATAGCGAAGAGGCCCGC
ACCGATCGCCCTTCCCAACAGTTGCGCAGCCTGAATGGCGAATGGG
[124 nt withheld, positions 6557-6680]
C
[91 nt withheld, positions 6682-6772]
A
[49 nt withheld, positions 6774-6822]
CCTTTGACGTTGGAGTCCACGTTCTTT
[37 nt withheld, positions 6850-6886]
ACCCTATCTCGGTCTATTCTTTTGATTTATAAGGGATTTTGCCGATTTCGGCCTATTGGTTAAAAAATGA
GCTGATTTAACAAAAATTTAACGCGAATTTTAACAAAATATTAACGCTTACAATTTAGGTGGCACTTTTC
GGGGAAATGTGCGCGGAACCCCTATTTGTTTATTTTTCTAAATACATTCAAATATGTATCCGCTCATGAG
ACAATAACCCTGATAAATGCTTCAATAATATTGAAAAAGGAAGAGTATGAGTATTCAACATTTCCGTGTC
GCCCTTATTCCCTTTTTTGCGGCATTTTGCCTTCCTGTTTTTGCTCACCCAGAAACGCTGGTGAAAGTAA
AAGATGCTGAAGATCAGTTGGGTGCACGAGTGGGTTACATCGAACTGGATCTCAACAGCGGTAAGATCCT
TGAGAGTTTTCGCCCCGAAGAACGTTTTCCAATGATGAGCACTTTTAAAGTTCTGCTATGTGGCGCGGTA
TTATCCCGTATTGACGCCGGGCAAGAGCAACTCGGTCGCCGCATACACTATTCTCAGAATGACTTGGTTG
AGTACTCACCAGTCACAGAAAAGCATCTTACGGATGGCATGACAGTAAGAGAATTATGCAGTGCTGCCAT
AACCATGAGTGATAACACTGCGGCCAACTTACTTCTGACAACGATCGGAGGACCGAAGGAGCTAACCGCT
TTTTTGCACAACATGGGGGATCATGTAACTCGCCTTGATCGTTGGGAACCGGAGCTGAATGAAGCCATAC
CAAACGACGAGCGTGACACCACGATGCCTGTAGCAATGGCAACAACGTTGCGCAAACTATTAACTGGCGA
ACTACTTACTCTAGCTTCCCGGCAACAATTAATAGACTGGATGGAGGCGGATAAAGTTGCAGGACCACTT
CTGCGCTCGGCCCTTCCGGCTGGCTGGTTTATTGCTGATAAATCTGGAGCCGGTGAGCGTGGGTCTCGCG
GTATCATTGCAGCACTGGGGCCAGATGGTAAGCCCTCCCGTATCGTAGTTATCTACACGACGGGGAGTCA
GGCAACTATGGATGAACGAAATAGACAGATCGCTGAGATAGGTGCCTCACTGATTAAGCATTGGTAACTG
TCAGACCAAGTTTACTCATATATACTTTAGATTGATTTAAAACTTCATTTTTAATTTAAAAGGATCTAGG
TGAAGATCCTTTTTGATAATCTCATGACCAAAATCCCTTAACGTGAGTTTTCGTTCCACTGAGCGTCAGA
CCCCGTAGAAAAGATCAAAGGATCTTCTTGAGATCCTTTTTTTCTGCGCGTAATCTGCTGCTTGCAAACA
AAAAAACCACCGCTACCAGCGGTGGTTTGTTTGCCGGATCAAGAGCTACCAACTCTTTTTCCGAAGGTAA
CTGGCTTCAGCAGAGCGCAGATACCAAATACTGTTCTTCTAGTGTAGCCGTAGTTAGGCCACCACTTCAA
GAACTCTGTAGCACCGCCTACATACCTCGCTCTGCTAATCCTGTTACCAGTGGCTGCTGCCAGTGGCGAT
AAGTCGTGTCTTACCGGGTTGGACTCAAGACGATAGTTACCGGATAAGGCGCAGCGGTCGGGCTGAACGG
GGGGTTCGTGCACACAGCCCAGCTTGGAGCGAACGACCTACACCGAACTGAGATACCTACAGCGTGAGCT
ATGAGAAAGCGCCACGCTTCCCGAAGGGAGAAAGGCGGACAGGTATCCGGTAAGCGGCAGGGTCGGAACA
GGAGAGCGCACGAGGGAGCTTCCAGGGGGAAACGCCTGGTATCTTTATAGTCCTGTCGGGTTTCGCCACC
TCTGACTTGAGCGTCGATTTTTGTGATGCTCGTCAGGGGGGCGGAGCCTATGGAAAAACGCCAGCAACGC
GGCCTTTTTACGGTTCCTGGCCTTTTGCTGGCCTTTTGCTCACATGTTCTTTCCTGCGTTATCCCCTGAT
TCTGTGGATAACCGTATTACCGCCTTTGAGTGAGCTGATACCGCTCGCCGCAGCCGAACGACCGAGCGCA
GCGAGTCAGTGAGCGAGGAAGCGGAAGAGCGCCCAATACGCAAACCGCCTCTCCCCGCGCGTTGGCCGAT
TCATTAATGCAGCTGGCACGACAGGTTTCCCGACTGGAAAGCGGGCAGTGAGCGCAACGCAATTAATGTG
AGTTAGCTCACTCATTAGGCACCCCAGGCTTTACACTTTATGCTTCCGGCTCGTATGTTGTGTGGAATTG
TGAGCGGATAACAATTTCACACAGGAAACAGCTATGACCATGATTACGCCAAGCGCGCAATTAACCCTCA
CTAAAGGGAACAAAAGCTGGAGCTGCAAGC
