>Addgene plasmid #144920 | TFORF3444 | depositor partial sequence | sequence record 286875 | Insert
ATCGATTGATCAACAAGTTTGTACAAAAAAGTTGGCATGCGGGGCCAGGGCCGCAAGGAGAGTTTGTCCG
ATTCCCGAGACCTGGACGGCTCCTACGACCAGCTCACGGGCCACCCTCCAGGGCCCACTAAAAAAGCGCT
GAAGCAGCGATTCCTCAAGCTGCTGCCGTGCTGCGGGCCCCAAGCCCTGCCCTCAGTCAGTGAAAACAGC
GTGGACGATGAATTTGAATTGTCCACCGTGTGTCACCGGCCTGAGGGTCTGGAGCAGCTGCAGGAGCAAA
CCAAATTCACGCGCAAGGAGTTGCAGGTCCTGTACCGGGGCTTCAAGAACGAATGTCCCAGCGGAATTGT
CAATGAGGAGAACTTCAAGCAGATTTACTCCCAGTTCTTTCCTCAAGGAGACTCCAGCACCTATGCCACT
TTTCTCTTCAATGCCTTTGACACCAACCATGATGGCTCGGTCAGTTTTGAGGACTTTGTGGCTGGTTTGT
CCGTGATTCTTCGGGGAACTGTAGATGACAGGCTTAATTGGGCCTTCAACCTGTATGACCTTAACAAGGA
CGGCTGCATCACCAAGGAGGAAATGCTTGACATCATGAAGTCCATCTATGACATGATGGGCAAGTACACG
TACCCTGCACTCCGGGAGGAGGCCCCAAGGGAACACGTGGAGAGCTTCTTCCAGAAGATGGACAGAAACA
AGGATGGTGTGGTGACCATTGAGGAATTCATTGAGTCTTGTCAAAAGGATGAGAACATCATGAGGTCCAT
GCAGCTCTTTGACAATGTCATCTACCCAACTTTCTTGTACAAAGTGGTTGATATCGGTAAGCCTATCCCT
AACCCTCTCCTCGGTCTCGATTCTACGTAGTAATGAACTAGTCCGTAACTTGAAAGTATTTCGATTTCTT
GGCTTTATATATCTTGTGGAAAGGACGATCCACACCAAATTTCAATAGGCGC
