>Addgene plasmid #144920 | TFORF3444 | depositor partial sequence | sequence record 286876 | Barcode
TCCACACCAAATTTCAATAGGCGC
